>Addgene plasmid #248344 | EKv444(pIhcsrI677-Cas9 GG destination vector ) | addgene full sequence | sequence record 496217 | Addgene NGS Result
TTTCCTGCGTTATCCCCTGATTCTGTGGATAACCGTATTACCGCCTTTGAGTGAGCTGATACCGCTCGCC
GCAGCCGAACGACCGAGCGCAGCGAGTCAGTGAGCGAGGAAGCGGAAGAGCGCCCAATACGCAAACCGCC
TCTCCCCGCGCGTTGGCCGATTCATTAATGCAGCTGGCACGACAGGTTTCCCGACTGGAAAGCGGGCAGT
GAGCGCAACGCAATTAATACGCGTACCGCTAGCCAGGAAGAGTTTGTAGAAACGCAAAAAGGCCATCCGT
CAGGATGGCCTTCTGCTTAGTTTGATGCCTGGCAGTTTATGGCGGGCGTCCTGCCCGCCACCCTCCGGGC
CGTTGCTTCACAACGTTCAAATCCGCTCCCGGCGGATTTGTCCTACTCAGGAGAGCGTTCACCGACAAAC
AACAGATAAAACGAAAGGCCCAGTCTTCCGACTGAGCCTTTCGTTTTATTTGATGCCTGGCAGTTCCCTA
CTCTCGCGTTAACGCTAGCATGGATGTTTTCCCAGTCACGACGTCATCAGGCGCCATTCGCCATTCAGGC
TGCACAACTGTTGGGAAGGGCGATCGGTGCGGGCCTCTTCGCTATTACGCCAGCTGGCGAAAGGGGGATG
TGCTGCAAGGCGATTAAGTTGGGTAACGCCAGGGTTTTCCCAGTCACGACGTTGTAAAACGACGGCCAGT
GTTTAAACGTGAGTTGAGACCACTAGCTGCAATCCGGTCTCTCCTTGCGTTTAAACGTGTCGACGCTTGA
AGAGAATGTGGGAACGAGTTGCGTCCGCCGTGTCAGGAAGTAATTCGAGCCCGGGGAAAAAGTCGGGGAC
TGAAGAATTAGGTGCTCCAGAAATAGGGTCCAGATGGCGAGAATCCATGGAATTGGCTTCAGGATAAGAT
CGAGCCGCACATACAATCACTTGTGGGATAGCGAAAAGACGGAGGGAAGGACCGACGAAATTGACTAGTT
GGGCGTGAGAGACTGACAATTCGACACAAGTGATGACGTAAAGATAAACTGAGGCGCGGTGCAAAATTGG
GTGGACGAGGCTGACATTCATCATTTCGCGTGACTGCATCCATTTTTGAAAATCATTGTGGTCAAAATGT
CCTAGGATGTCTACATCTGTAACGCCGCTAGATCTGCAGCCTGGATTGGGACACGATGAGGCCTACGCAA
TGGGAGGTTGAGAATTAGTTCAGAGGATCGATCATTTATCATCACACAATCGGGATGTAGGATTAATTGC
GTTGCCACAAAAGCGTGGCGGGGAATGTATCCTAGTCCATCATATAATGACACAGTTAGGCTTCTTCAGG
CACACAGATTCAGTTCACTCGCTCTGCAACTTTCCTTTCCACTTGGCTCCCGTATTTCCAATCTCGAGCT
TTTGCTAGCGTTTCTCTGAACTGCTTTAGAACCATGGACAAGAAGTACTCCATTGGGCTCGATATCGGCA
CAAACAGCGTCGGCTGGGCCGTCATTACGGACGAGTACAAGGTGCCGAGCAAAAAATTCAAAGTTCTGGG
CAATACCGATCGCCACAGCATAAAGAAGAACCTCATTGGCGCCCTCCTGTTCGACTCCGGGGAGACGGCC
GAAGCCACGCGGCTCAAAAGAACAGCACGGCGCAGATATACCCGCAGAAAGAATCGGATCTGCTACCTGC
AGGAGATCTTTAGTAATGAGATGGCTAAGGTGGATGACTCTTTCTTCCATAGGCTGGAGGAGTCCTTTTT
GGTGGAGGAGGATAAAAAGCACGAGCGCCACCCAATCTTTGGCAATATCGTGGACGAGGTGGCGTACCAT
GAAAAGTACCCAACCATATATCATCTGAGGAAGAAGCTTGTAGACAGTACTGATAAGGCTGACTTGCGGT
TGATCTATCTCGCGCTGGCGCATATGATCAAATTTCGGGGACACTTCCTCATCGAGGGGGACCTGAACCC
AGACAACAGCGATGTCGACAAACTCTTTATCCAACTGGTTCAGACTTACAATCAGCTTTTCGAAGAGAAC
CCGATCAACGCATCCGGAGTTGACGCCAAAGCAATCCTGAGCGCTAGGCTGTCCAAATCCCGGCGGCTCG
AAAACCTCATCGCACAGCTCCCTGGGGAGAAGAAGAACGGCCTGTTTGGTAATCTTATCGCCCTGTCACT
CGGGCTGACCCCCAACTTTAAATCTAACTTCGACCTGGCCGAAGATGCCAAGCTTCAACTGAGCAAAGAC
ACCTACGATGATGATCTCGACAATCTGCTGGCCCAGATCGGCGACCAGTACGCAGACCTTTTTTTGGCGG
CAAAGAACCTGTCAGACGCCATTCTGCTGAGTGATATTCTGCGAGTGAACACGGAGATCACCAAAGCTCC
GCTGAGCGCTAGTATGATCAAGCGCTATGATGAGCACCACCAAGACTTGACTTTGCTGAAGGCCCTTGTC
AGACAGCAACTGCCTGAGAAGTACAAGGAAATTTTCTTCGATCAGTCTAAAAATGGCTACGCCGGATACA
TTGACGGCGGAGCAAGCCAGGAGGAATTTTACAAATTTATTAAGCCCATCTTGGAAAAAATGGACGGCAC
CGAGGAGCTGCTGGTAAAGCTTAACAGAGAAGATCTGTTGCGCAAACAGCGCACTTTCGACAATGGAAGC
ATCCCCCACCAGATTCACCTGGGCGAACTGCACGCTATCCTCAGGCGGCAAGAGGATTTCTACCCCTTTT
TGAAAGATAACAGGGAAAAGATTGAGAAAATCCTCACATTTCGGATACCCTACTATGTAGGCCCCCTCGC
CCGGGGAAATTCCAGATTCGCGTGGATGACTCGCAAATCAGAAGAAACCATCACTCCCTGGAACTTCGAG
GAAGTCGTGGATAAGGGGGCCTCTGCCCAGTCCTTCATCGAAAGGATGACTAACTTTGATAAAAATCTGC
CTAACGAAAAGGTGCTTCCTAAACACTCTCTGCTGTACGAGTACTTCACAGTTTATAACGAGCTCACCAA
GGTCAAATACGTCACAGAAGGGATGAGAAAGCCAGCATTCCTGTCTGGAGAGCAGAAGAAAGCTATCGTG
GACCTCCTCTTCAAGACGAACCGGAAAGTTACCGTGAAACAGCTCAAAGAAGACTATTTCAAAAAGATTG
AATGTTTCGACTCTGTTGAAATCAGCGGAGTGGAGGATCGCTTCAACGCATCCCTGGGAACGTATCACGA
TCTCCTGAAAATCATTAAAGACAAGGACTTCCTGGACAATGAGGAGAACGAGGACATTCTTGAGGACATT
GTCCTCACCCTTACGTTGTTTGAAGATAGGGAGATGATTGAAGAACGCTTGAAAACTTACGCTCATCTCT
TCGACGACAAAGTCATGAAACAGCTCAAGAGGCGCCGATATACAGGATGGGGGCGGCTGTCAAGAAAACT
GATCAATGGGATCCGAGACAAGCAGAGTGGAAAGACAATCCTGGATTTTCTTAAGTCCGATGGATTTGCC
AACCGGAACTTCATGCAGTTGATCCATGATGACTCTCTCACCTTTAAGGAGGACATCCAGAAAGCACAAG
TTTCTGGCCAGGGGGACAGTCTTCACGAGCACATCGCTAATCTTGCAGGTAGCCCAGCTATCAAAAAGGG
AATACTGCAGACCGTTAAGGTCGTGGATGAACTCGTCAAAGTAATGGGAAGGCATAAGCCCGAGAATATC
GTTATCGAGATGGCCCGAGAGAACCAAACTACCCAGAAGGGACAGAAGAACAGTAGGGAAAGGATGAAGA
GGATTGAAGAGGGTATAAAAGAACTGGGGTCCCAAATCCTTAAGGAACACCCAGTTGAAAACACCCAGCT
TCAGAATGAGAAGCTCTACCTGTACTACCTGCAGAACGGCAGGGACATGTACGTGGATCAGGAACTGGAC
ATCAATCGGCTCTCCGACTACGACGTGGATCATATCGTGCCCCAGTTTTTTCTCAAAGATGATTCTATTG
ATAATAAAGTGTTGACAAGATCCGATAAAAATAGAGGGAAGAGTGATAACGTCCCCTCAGAAGAAGTTGT
CAAGAAAATGAAAAATTATTGGCGGCAGCTGCTGAACGCCAAACTGATCACACAACGGAAGTTCGATAAT
CTGACTAAGGCTGAACGAGGTGGCCTGTCTGAGTTGGATAAAGCCGGCTTCATCAAAAGGCAGCTTGTTG
AGACACGCCAGATCACCAAGCACGTGGCCCAAATTCTCGATTCACGCATGAACACCAAGTACGATGAAAA
TGACAAACTGATTCGAGAGGTGAAAGTTATTACTCTGAAGTCTAAGCTGGTATCAGATTTCAGAAAGGAC
TTTCAGTTTTATAAGGTGAGAGAGATCAACAATTACCACCATGCGCATGATGCCTACCTGAATGCAGTGG
TAGGCACTGCACTTATCAAAAAATATCCCAAGCTTGAATCTGAATTTGTTTACGGAGACTATAAAGTGTA
CGATGTTAGGAAAATGATCGCAAAGTCTGAGCAGGAAATAGGCAAGGCCACCGCTAAGTACTTCTTTTAC
AGCAATATTATGAATTTTTTCAAGACCGAGATTACACTGGCCAATGGAGAGATTCGGAAGCGACCACTTA
TCGAAACAAACGGAGAAACAGGAGAAATCGTGTGGGACAAGGGTAGGGATTTCGCGACAGTCCGGAAGGT
CCTGTCCATGCCGCAGGTGAACATCGTTAAAAAGACCGAAGTACAGACCGGAGGCTTCTCCAAGGAAAGT
ATCCTCCCGAAAAGGAACAGCGACAAGCTGATCGCACGCAAAAAAGATTGGGACCCCAAGAAATACGGCG
GATTCGATTCTCCTACAGTCGCTTACAGTGTACTGGTTGTGGCCAAAGTGGAGAAAGGGAAGTCTAAAAA
ACTCAAAAGCGTCAAGGAACTGCTGGGCATCACAATCATGGAGCGATCAAGCTTCGAAAAAAACCCCATC
GACTTTCTCGAGGCGAAAGGATATAAAGAGGTCAAAAAAGACCTCATCATTAAGCTTCCCAAGTACTCTC
TCTTTGAGCTTGAAAACGGCCGGAAACGAATGCTCGCTAGTGCGGGCGAGCTGCAGAAAGGTAACGAGCT
GGCACTGCCCTCTAAATACGTTAATTTCTTGTATCTGGCCAGCCACTATGAAAAGCTCAAAGGATCTCCC
GAAGATAATGAGCAGAAGCAGCTGTTCGTGGAACAACACAAACACTACCTTGATGAGATCATCGAGCAAA
TAAGCGAATTCTCCAAAAGAGTGATCCTCGCCGACGCTAACCTCGATAAGGTGCTTTCTGCTTACAATAA
GCACAGGGATAAGCCCATCAGGGAGCAGGCAGAAAACATTATCCACTTGTTTACTCTGACCAACTTGGGC
GCGCCTGCAGCCTTCAAGTACTTCGACACCACCATAGACAGAAAGCGGTACACCTCTACAAAGGAGGTCC
TGGACGCCACACTGATTCATCAGTCAATTACGGGGCTCTATGAAACAAGAATCGACCTCTCTCAGCTCGG
TGGAGACAGCAGGGCTGACCCCAAGAAGAAGAGGAAGGTGTGAGAGCTCGAATTCGTAATCATGTCTCGA
CTACTCCAAAAATGTCAAAGATACAGTCTCAGAAGACCAAAGGGCTATTGACACTTTTCAACAAAGGGTA
TATAATCGGGAAGACTCCTCGGATTCCATTGCCCAGCTATCTGTCACTTCATCGAAAGGACAGTAGAAAA
GGAAGGTGGCTCCTACAAATGCCATCATTGCGATAAAGGAAAGGCTATCATTCAAGATGCCTCTGCCGAC
AGTGGTCCCAAAGATGGACCCCCACCCACGAGGAGCATCGTGGAAAAAGAAGACGTTCCAACCACGTCTT
CAAAGCAAGTGGATTGATGTGACATCTCCACTGACGTAAGGGATGACGCACAATCCCACTATCCTTCGCA
AGACCCTTCCTCTATATAAGGAAGTTCATTTCATTTGGAGAGGACAGCCCAAGCAAGGAGGTGATATGAA
GAAGCCTGAACTCACCGCGACGTCTGTCGAGAAGTTTCTGATCGAAAAGTTCGACAGCGTCTCCGACCTG
ATGCAGCTCTCGGAGGGCGAAGAATCTCGTGCTTTCAGCTTCGATGTAGGAGGGCGTGGATATGTCCTGC
GGGTAAATAGCTGCGCCGATGGTTTCTACAAAGATCGTTATGTTTATCGGCACTTTGCATCGGCCGCGCT
CCCGATTCCGGAAGTGCTTGACATTGGAGAGTTCAGCGAGAGCCTGACCTATTGCATCTCCCGCCGTGCA
CAGGGTGTCACGTTGCAAGACCTGCCTGAAACCGAACTGCCCGCTGTTCTTCAGCCGGTCGCGGAGGCTA
TGGATGCGATCGCTGCGGCCGATCTTAGCCAGACGAGCGGGTTCGGCCCATTCGGACCGCAAGGAATCGG
TCAATACACTACATGGCGTGATTTCATATGCGCGATTGCTGATCCCCATGTGTATCACTGGCAAACTGTG
ATGGACGACACCGTCAGTGCGTCCGTCGCGCAGGCTCTCGATGAGCTGATGCTTTGGGCCGAGGATTGCC
CCGAAGTCCGGCACCTCGTGCACGCGGATTTCGGCTCCAACAATGTCCTGACGGACAATGGCCGCATAAC
AGCGGTCATTGACTGGAGCGAGGCGATGTTCGGGGATTCCCAATACGAGGTCGCCAACATCTTCTTCTGG
AGGCCGTGGTTGGCTTGTATGGAGCAGCAGACGCGCTACTTCGAGCGGAGGCATCCGGAGCTTGCAGGAT
CGCCGCGGCTCCGGGCGTATATGCTCCGCATTGGTCTTGACCAACTCTATCAGAGCTTGGTTGACGGCAA
TTTCGATGATGCAGCTTGGGCGCAGGGTCGATGCGACGCAATCGTCCGATCCGGAGCCGGGACTGTCGGG
CGTACACAAATCGCCCGCAGAAGCGCGGCCGTCTGGACCGATGGCTGTGTAGAAGTACTCGCCGATAGTG
GAAACCGACGCCCCAGCACTCGTCCTAGGGCAAAGGAATAGTGAAATCACCAGTCTCTCTCTACAAATCT
ATCTCTCTCTATTTTCTCCATAAATAATGTGTGAGTAGTTTCCCGATAAGGGAAATTAGGGTTCTTATAG
GGTTTCGCTCATGTGTTGAGCATATAAGAAACCCTTAGTATGTATTTGTATTTGTAAAATACTTCTATCA
ATAAAATTTCTAATTCCTAAAACCAAAATCCAGTACTAAAATCCAGATCTCCTAAAGTCCCTATAGATCT
TTGTCGTGAATATAAACCAGACACGAGACGACTAAACCTGGAGCCCAGACGCCGTTCGAAGCTAGAAGTA
CCGCTTAGGCAGGAGGCCGTTAGGGAAAAGATGCTAAGGCAGGGTTGGTTACGTTGACTCCCCCGTAGGT
TTGGTTTAAATATGATGAAGTGGACGGAAGGAAGGAGGAAGACAAGGAAGGATAAGGTTGCAGGCCCTGT
GCAAGGTAAGAAGATGGAAATTTGATAGAGGTACGCTACTATACTTATACTATACGCTAAGGGAATGCTT
GTATTTATACCCTATACCCCCTAATAACCCCTTATCAATTTAAGAAATAATCCGCATAAGCCCCCGCTTA
AAAATTGGTATCAGGGCCATGAATAGGTCTATGACCAAAACTCAAGAGGATAAAACCTCACCAAAATACG
AAAGAGTTCTTAACTCTAAAGATAAAAGATCTTTCAAGATCAAAACTGTCGTCATAGCTGTTTCCTGTGT
GAAATTGCCGTGTCTCAAAATCTCTGATGTTACATTGCACAAGATAAAAATATATCATCATGAACAATAA
AACTGTCTGCTTACATAAACAGTAATACAAGGGGTGTTATGAGCCATATTCAACGGGAAACGTCGAGGCC
GCGATTAAATTCCAACATGGATGCTGATTTATATGGGTATAAATGGGCTCGCGATAATGTCGGGCAATCA
GGTGCGACAATCTATCGCTTGTATGGGAAGCCCGATGCGCCAGAGTTGTTTCTGAAACATGGCAAAGGTA
GCGTTGCCAATGATGTTACAGATGAGATGGTCAGACTAAACTGGCTGACGGAATTTATGCCTCTTCCGAC
CATCAAGCATTTTATCCGTACTCCTGATGATGCATGGTTACTCACCACTGCGATCCCCGGAAAAACAGCA
TTCCAGGTATTAGAAGAATATCCTGATTCAGGTGAAAATATTGTTGATGCGCTGGCAGTGTTCCTGCGCC
GGTTGCATTCGATTCCTGTTTGTAATTGTCCTTTTAACAGCGATCGCGTATTTCGTCTCGCTCAGGCGCA
ATCACGAATGAATAACGGTTTGGTTGATGCGAGTGATTTTGATGACGAGCGTAATGGCTGGCCTGTTGAA
CAAGTCTGGAAAGAAATGCATAAACTTTTGCCATTCTCACCGGATTCAGTCGTCACTCATGGTGATTTCT
CACTTGATAACCTTATTTTTGACGAGGGGAAATTAATAGGTTGTATTGATGTTGGACGAGTCGGAATCGC
AGACCGATACCAGGATCTTGCCATCCTATGGAACTGCCTCGGTGAGTTTTCTCCTTCATTACAGAAACGG
CTTTTTCAAAAATATGGTATTGATAATCCTGATATGAATAAATTGCAGTTTCATTTGATGCTCGATGAGT
TTTTCTAATCAGAATTGGTTAATTGGTTGTAACACTGGCAGAGCATTACGCTGACTTGACGGGACGGCGC
AAGCTCATGACCAAAATCCCTTAACGTGAGTTACGCGTCGTTCCACTGAGCGTCAGACCCCGTAGAAAAG
ATCAAAGGATCTTCTTGAGATCCTTTTTTTCTGCGCGTAATCTGCTGCTTGCAAACAAAAAAACCACCGC
TACCAGCGGTGGTTTGTTTGCCGGATCAAGAGCTACCAACTCTTTTTCCGAAGGTAACTGGCTTCAGCAG
AGCGCAGATACCAAATACTGTTCTTCTAGTGTAGCCGTAGTTAGGCCACCACTTCAAGAACTCTGTAGCA
CCGCCTACATACCTCGCTCTGCTAATCCTGTTACCAGTGGCTGCTGCCAGTGGCGATAAGTCGTGTCTTA
CCGGGTTGGACTCAAGACGATAGTTACCGGATAAGGCGCAGCGGTCGGGCTGAACGGGGGGTTCGTGCAC
ACAGCCCAGCTTGGAGCGAACGACCTACACCGAACTGAGATACCTACAGCGTGAGCTATGAGAAAGCGCC
ACGCTTCCCGAAGGGAGAAAGGCGGACAGGTATCCGGTAAGCGGCAGGGTCGGAACAGGAGAGCGCACGA
GGGAGCTTCCAGGGGGAAACGCCTGGTATCTTTATAGTCCTGTCGGGTTTCGCCACCTCTGACTTGAGCG
TCGATTTTTGTGATGCTCGTCAGGGGGGCGGAGCCTATGGAAAAACGCCAGCAACGCGGCCTTTTTACGG
TTCCTGGCCTTTTGCTGGCCTTTTGCTCACATGTTC
Features (pLannotate 1.2.2; 12 found; start..end, strand, type, name):
    120..212     +  CDS            lacI (fragment): lac repressor; lacI; The lac repressor binds to the lac operator to inhibit transcription in E. coli. This inhibition can be relieved by adding lactose or isopropyl-β-D-thiogalactopyranoside (IPTG).
    267..294     -  terminator     rrnB T2 terminator: transcription terminator T2 from the E. coli rrnB gene
    426..469     +  terminator     rrnB T1 terminator: Escherichia coli rrnB; transcription terminator T1 from the E. coli rrnB gene
    516..534     -  CDS            lacZα (fragment): LacZα fragment of β-galactosidase; lacZ fragment
    547..701     -  CDS            lacZα (fragment): LacZα fragment of β-galactosidase; lacZ fragment
   1434..5537    +  CDS            Cas9: Cas9 (Csn1) endonuclease from the Streptococcus pyogenes Type II CRISPR/Cas system generates RNA-guided double strand breaks in DNA
   5653..5996    +  promoter       CaMV 35S promoter: strong constitutive promoter from cauliflower mosaic virus
   5948..5994    +  promoter       minimal CaMV 35S promoter: minimal 35S promoter from cauliflower mosaic virus
   6016..7038    +  CDS            hph: KHYB_ECOLX - Experimental evidence at protein level: Swiss-Prot protein existence level 1. The aminoglycoside phosphotransferases achieve inactivation of their antibiotic substrates by phosphorylation. Only phosphorylates hygromycin and closely related compounds such as demethyl analogs and destomycin. From Escherichia coli.
   7083..7259    +  polyA_signal   CaMV poly(A) signal: cauliflower mosaic virus polyadenylation signal
   7879..8688    +  CDS            KanR: aminoglycoside phosphotransferase; aph(3')-Ia; confers resistance to kanamycin in bacteria or G418 (Geneticin®) in eukaryotes
   8835..9423    +  rep_origin     ori: high-copy-number ColE1/pMB1/pBR322/pUC origin of replication
