[The description below was written by a language model from this plasmid's Addgene catalogue record and pLannotate feature annotations shown in this document.]
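Description:
EKv444 (pIhcsrI677-Cas9 GG destination vector) is a 9.5 kb plant expression and CRISPR plasmid intended for genome editing in the moss Physcomitrium patens (Physcomitrella). The catalogue lists pBluescript II KS(+) as the backbone. In E. coli it replicates from a high-copy ColE1/pUC-type origin and is selected with kanamycin through an aph(3')-Ia (KanR) gene. It is deposited as an empty backbone, so no gRNA insert is present.

The main payload is the Streptococcus pyogenes Cas9 nuclease coding sequence, from which internal BsaI sites have been removed. This makes the plasmid compatible with BsaI-based Golden Gate cloning, letting several gRNA cassettes be assembled into it. The resulting single plasmid then supplies both the nuclease and the guides. The associated work concerns a tRNA-based polycistronic gRNA system for multi-gene deletion. The feature table does not annotate a promoter or terminator for Cas9, so the elements driving its expression cannot be stated from the record.

Downstream of Cas9 sits a plant selection cassette in which the CaMV 35S promoter drives the hygromycin phosphotransferase gene (hph), followed by the CaMV polyadenylation signal. This cassette allows hygromycin selection of transformed moss.

Upstream of Cas9, the annotation picks up lacZα fragments, a short lacI fragment and the rrnB T1 and T2 terminators. These may be part of a lacZα-type dropout or screening cassette at the Golden Gate acceptor site, but the record does not explicitly describe this region or mark the BsaI sites.
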