Addgene plasmid #248344: EKv444(pIhcsrI677-Cas9 GG destination vector )
Purpose: (Empty Backbone) Golden Gate destination vector containing S. pyogenes Cas9 nuclease (with BsaI sites removed). For multicassette gRNA assembly and expression in moss Physcomitrium patens (Physcomitrella).
Depositing lab: Elena Kozgunova. Depositing organization: Nagoya University. Publication: tRNA-Based Polycistronic CRISPR/Cas9 System Boosts Efficiency of Multi-Gene Deletion in the Moss Physcomitrella. Kozgunova E. bioRxiv 2025.07.29.667574 10.1101/2025.07.29.667574.
Backbone
  Vector backbone: pBluescript II KS(+)
  Vector type: Plant Expression, CRISPR
  Selectable markers: Hygromycin
Growth in bacteria
  Bacterial resistance: Kanamycin, 50 μg/mL
  Growth temperature: 37°C
  Growth strain: DH5alpha
  Copy number: High Copy
Gene/Insert
  Gene/Insert name: None
Terms and licenses: Academic/Nonprofit Terms; Industry Terms: Not Available to Industry
How to cite: EKv444(pIhcsrI677-Cas9 GG destination vector ) was a gift from Elena Kozgunova (Addgene plasmid # 248344 ; http://n2t.net/addgene:248344 ; RRID:Addgene_248344)
